>Addgene plasmid #210020 | pHAGE2-TetOminiCMV-Oct4-P2A-Klf4-IRES-Sox2-17 | addgene full sequence | sequence record 415602 | Addgene NGS Result
TGGAAGGGCTAATTCACTCCCAAAGAAGACAAGATATCCTTGATCTGTGGATCTACCACACACAAGGCTA
CTTCCCTGATTAGCAGAACTACACACCAGGGCCAGGGGTCAGATATCCACTGACCTTTGGATGGTGCTAC
AAGCTAGTACCAGTTGAGCCAGATAAGGTAGAAGAGGCCAATAAAGGAGAGAACACCAGCTTGTTACACC
CTGTGAGCCTGCATGGGATGGATGACCCGGAGAGAGAAGTGTTAGAGTGGAGGTTTGACAGCCGCCTAGC
ATTTCATCACGTGGCCCGAGAGCTGCATCCGGAGTACTTCAAGAACTGCTGATATCGAGCTTGCTACAAG
GGACTTTCCGCTGGGGACTTTCCAGGGAGGCGTGGCCTGGGCGGGACTGGGGAGTGGCGAGCCCTCAGAT
CCTGCATATAAGCAGCTGCTTTTTGCCTGTACTGGGTCTCTCTGGTTAGACCAGATCTGAGCCTGGGAGC
TCTCTGGCTAACTAGGGAACCCACTGCTTAAGCCTCAATAAAGCTTGCCTTGAGTGCTTCAAGTAGTGTG
TGCCCGTCTGTTGTGTGACTCTGGTAACTAGAGATCCCTCAGACCCTTTTAGTCAGTGTGGAAAATCTCT
AGCAGTGGCGCCCGAACAGGGACTTGAAAGCGAAAGGGAAACCAGAGGAGCTCTCTCGACGCAGGACTCG
GCTTGCTGAAGCGCGCACGGCAAGAGGCGAGGGGCGGCGACTGGTGAGTACGCCAAAAATTTTGACTAGC
GGAGGCTAGAAGGAGAGAGATGGGTGCGAGAGCGTCAGTATTAAGCGGGGGAGAATTAGATCGCGATGGG
AAAAAATTCGGTTAAGGCCAGGGGGAAAGAAAAAATATAAATTAAAACATATAGTATGGGCAAGCAGGGA
GCTAGAACGATTCGCAGTTAATCCTGGCCTGTTAGAAACATCAGAAGGCTGTAGACAAATACTGGGACAG
CTACAACCATCCCTTCAGACAGGATCAGAAGAACTTAGATCATTATATAATACAGTAGCAACCCTCTATT
GTGTGCATCAAAGGATAGAGATAAAAGACACCAAGGAAGCTTTAGACAAGATAGAGGAAGAGCAAAACAA
AAGTAAGACCACCGCACAGCAAGCGGCCGGCCGCTGATCTTCAGACCTGGAGGAGGAGATATGAGGGACA
ATTGGAGAAGTGAATTATATAAATATAAAGTAGTAAAAATTGAACCATTAGGAGTAGCACCCACCAAGGC
AAAGAGAAGAGTGGTGCAGAGAGAAAAAAGAGCAGTGGGAATAGGAGCTTTGTTCCTTGGGTTCTTGGGA
GCAGCAGGAAGCACTATGGGCGCAGCGTCAATGACGCTGACGGTACAGGCCAGACAATTATTGTCTGGTA
TAGTGCAGCAGCAGAACAATTTGCTGAGGGCTATTGAGGCGCAACAGCATCTGTTGCAACTCACAGTCTG
GGGCATCAAGCAGCTCCAGGCAAGAATCCTGGCTGTGGAAAGATACCTAAAGGATCAACAGCTCCTGGGG
ATTTGGGGTTGCTCTGGAAAACTCATTTGCACCACTGCTGTGCCTTGGAATGCTAGTTGGAGTAATAAAT
CTCTGGAACAGATTTGGAATCACACGACCTGGATGGAGTGGGACAGAGAAATTAACAATTACACAAGCTT
AATACACTCCTTAATTGAAGAATCGCAAAACCAGCAAGAAAAGAATGAACAAGAATTATTGGAATTAGAT
AAATGGGCAAGTTTGTGGAATTGGTTTAACATAACAAATTGGCTGTGGTATATAAAATTATTCATAATGA
TAGTAGGAGGCTTGGTAGGTTTAAGAATAGTTTTTGCTGTACTTTCTATAGTGAATAGAGTTAGGCAGGG
ATATTCACCATTATCGTTTCAGACCCACCTCCCAACCCCGAGGGGACCCGACAGGCCCGAAGGAATAGAA
GAAGAAGGTGGAGAGAGAGACAGAGACAGATCCATTCGATTAGTGAACGGATCTCGACGGTATCGCCGAA
TTCACAAATGGCAGTATTCATCCACAATTTTAAAAGAAAAGGGGGGATTGGGGGGTACAGTGCAGGGGAA
AGAATAGTAGACATAATAGCAACAGACATACAAACTAAAGAATTACAAAAACAAATTACAAAAATTCAAA
ATTTTCGGGTTTATTACAGGGACAGCAGAGATCCAGTTTGGACTAGTCCACACCCTAACTGACACACTCG
AGTTTACCACTCCCTATCAGTGATAGAGAAAAGTGAAAGTCGAGTTTACCACTCCCTATCAGTGATAGAG
AAAAGTGAAAGTCGAGTTTACCACTCCCTATCAGTGATAGAGAAAAGTGAAAGTCGAGTTTACCACTCCC
TATCAGTGATAGAGAAAAGTGAAAGTCGAGTTTACCACTCCCTATCAGTGATAGAGAAAAGTGAAAGTCG
AGTTTACCACTCCCTATCAGTGATAGAGAAAAGTGAAAGTCGAGTTTACCACTCCCTATCAGTGATAGAG
AAAAGTGAAAGTCGAGCTCGGTACCCGGGTCGAGGTAGGCATGTACGGTGGGAGGCCTATATAAGCAGAG
CTCGTTTAGTGAACCGTCAGATCGCCTGGAGACGCCATCCACGCTGTTTTGACCTCCATAGAAGACACCG
GGACCGATCCAGCCTGCGGCCGCCATGGCTGGACACCTGGCTTCAGACTTCGCCTTCTCACCCCCACCAG
GTGGGGGTGATGGGTCAGCAGGGCTGGAGCCGGGCTGGGTGGATCCTCGAACCTGGCTAAGCTTCCAAGG
GCCTCCAGGTGGGCCTGGAATCGGACCAGGCTCAGAGGTATTGGGGATCTCCCCATGTCCGCCCGCATAC
GAGTTCTGCGGAGGGATGGCATACTGTGGACCTCAGGTTGGACTGGGCCTAGTCCCCCAAGTTGGCGTGG
AGACTTTGCAGCCTGAGGGCCAGGCAGGAGCACGAGTGGAAAGCAACTCAGAGGGAACCTCCTCTGAGCC
CTGTGCCGACCGCCCCAATGCCGTGAAGTTGGAGAAGGTGGAACCAACTCCCGAGGAGTCCCAGGACATG
AAAGCCCTGCAGAAGGAGCTAGAACAGTTTGCCAAGCTGCTGAAGCAGAAGAGGATCACCTTGGGGTACA
CCCAGGCCGACGTGGGGCTCACCCTGGGCGTTCTCTTTGGAAAGGTGTTCAGCCAGACCACCATCTGTCG
CTTCGAGGCCTTGCAGCTCAGCCTTAAGAACATGTGTAAGCTGCGGCCCCTGCTGGAGAAGTGGGTGGAG
GAAGCCGACAACAATGAGAACCTTCAGGAGATATGCAAATCGGAGACCCTGGTGCAGGCCCGGAAGAGAA
AGCGAACTAGCATTGAGAACCGTGTGAGGTGGAGTCTGGAGACCATGTTTCTGAAGTGCCCGAAGCCCTC
CCTACAGCAGATCACTCACATCGCCAATCAGCTTGGGCTAGAGAAGGATGTGGTTCGAGTATGGTTCTGT
AACCGGCGCCAGAAGGGCAAAAGATCAAGTATTGAGTATTCCCAACGAGAAGAGTATGAGGCTACAGGGA
CACCTTTCCCAGGGGGGGCTGTATCCTTTCCTCTGCCCCCAGGTCCCCACTTTGGCACCCCAGGCTATGG
AAGCCCCCACTTCACCACACTCTACTCAGTCCCTTTTCCTGAGGGCGAGGCCTTTCCCTCTGTTCCCGTC
ACTGCTCTGGGCTCTCCCATGCATTCAAACACGCGTGGATCTGGAGCCACCAACTTTAGTCTCCTCAAAC
AAGCCGGTGACGTTGAAGAAAATCCAGGCCCCATGGCTGTCAGCGACGCTCTGCTCCCGTCCTTCTCCAC
GTTCGCGTCCGGCCCGGCGGGAAGGGAGAAGACACTGCGTCCAGCAGGTGCCCCGACTAACCGTTGGCGT
GAGGAACTCTCTCACATGAAGCGACTTCCCCCACTTCCCGGCCGCCCCTACGACCTGGCGGCGACGGTGG
CCACAGACCTGGAGAGTGGCGGAGCTGGTGCAGCTTGCAGCAGTAACAACCCGGCCCTCCTAGCCCGGAG
GGAGACCGAGGAGTTCAACGACCTCCTGGACCTAGACTTTATCCTTTCCAACTCGCTAACCCACCAGGAA
TCGGTGGCCGCCACCGTGACCACCTCGGCGTCAGCTTCATCCTCGTCTTCCCCAGCGAGCAGCGGCCCTG
CCAGCGCGCCCTCCACCTGCAGCTTCAGCTATCCGATCCGGGCCGGGGGTGACCCGGGCGTGGCTGCCAG
CAACACAGGTGGAGGGCTCCTCTACAGCCGAGAATCTGCGCCACCTCCCACGGCCCCCTTCAACCTGGCG
GACATCAATGACGTGAGCCCCTCGGGCGGCTTCGTGGCTGAGCTCCTGCGGCCGGAGTTGGACCCAGTAT
ACATTCCGCCACAGCAGCCTCAGCCGCCAGGTGGCGGGCTGATGGGCAAGTTTGTGCTGAAGGCGTCTCT
GACCACCCCTGGCAGCGAGTACAGCAGCCCTTCGGTCATCAGTGTTAGCAAAGGAAGCCCAGACGGCAGC
CACCCCGTGGTAGTGGCGCCCTACAGCGGTGGCCCGCCGCGCATGTGCCCCAAGATTAAGCAAGAGGCGG
TCCCGTCCTGCACGGTCAGCCGGTCCCTAGAGGCCCATTTGAGCGCTGGACCCCAGCTCAGCAACGGCCA
CCGGCCCAACACACACGACTTCCCCCTGGGGCGGCAGCTCCCCACCAGGACTACCCCTACACTGAGTCCC
GAGGAACTGCTGAACAGCAGGGACTGTCACCCTGGCCTGCCTCTTCCCCCAGGATTCCATCCCCATCCGG
GGCCCAACTACCCTCCTTTCCTGCCAGACCAGATGCAGTCACAAGTCCCCTCTCTCCATTATCAAGAGCT
CATGCCACCGGGTTCCTGCCTGCCAGAGGAGCCCAAGCCAAAGAGGGGAAGAAGGTCGTGGCCCCGGAAA
AGAACAGCCACCCACACTTGTGACTATGCAGGCTGTGGCAAAACCTATACCAAGAGTTCTCATCTCAAGG
CACACCTGCGAACTCACACAGGCGAGAAACCTTACCACTGTGACTGGGACGGCTGTGGGTGGAAATTCGC
CCGCTCGGATGAACTGACCAGGCACTACCGCAAACACACAGGGCACCGGCCCTTTCAGTGCCAGAAGTGC
GACAGGGCCTTTTCCAGGTCGGACCACCTTGCCTTACACATGAAGAGGCACTTTTAAAGATCCCTCCCCC
CCCCCTAACGTTACTGGCCGAAGCCGCTTGGAATAAGGCCGGTGTGCGTTTGTCTATATGTTATTTTCCA
CCATATTGCCGTCTTTTGGCAATGTGAGGGCCCGGAAACCTGGCCCTGTCTTCTTGACGAGCATTCCTAG
GGGTCTTTCCCCTCTCGCCAAAGGAATGCAAGGTCTGTTGAATGTCGTGAAGGAAGCAGTTCCTCTGGAA
GCTTCTTGAAGACAAACAACGTCTGTAGCGACCCTTTGCAGGCAGCGGAACCCCCCACCTGGCGACAGGT
GCCTCTGCGGCCAAAAGCCACGTGTATAAGATACACCTGCAAAGGCGGCACAACCCCAGTGCCACGTTGT
GAGTTGGATAGTTGTGGAAAGAGTCAAATGGCTCTCCTCAAGCGTATTCAACAAGGGGCTGAAGGATGCC
CAGAAGGTACCCCATTGTATGGGATCTGATCTGGGGCCTCGGTGCACATGCTTTACATGTGTTTAGTCGA
GGTTAAAAAAACGTCTAGGCCCCCCGAACCACGGGGACGTGGTTTTCCTTTGAAAAACACGATGATAATA
TGGCCACACATATGATGTATAACATGATGGAGACGGAGCTGAAGCCGCCGGGCCCGCAGCAAGCTTCGGG
GGGCGGCGGCGGAGGAGGCAACGCCACGGCGGCGGCAACCGGCGGCAACCAGAAGAACAGCCCGGACCGC
GTCAAGAGGCCCATGAACGCCTTCATGGTATGGTCCCGGGGGCAGCGGCGTAAGATGGCCCAGGAGAACC
CCAAGATGCACAACTCGGAGATCAGCAAGCGCCTGGGCGCGGAGTGGAAAGCGTTGACCTTGGCAGAGAA
GCGGCCGTTCATCGACGAGGCCAAGCGGCTGCGCGTGCTGCATATGCAGGACCACCCCAACTACAAGTAC
CGGCCGCGGCGGCGCAAGCAGGTGAAGCGCATGAAGCGGGTGGAGGGAGGCTTCCTGCACGCTCTCGTCG
AGCCCCAGGCCGGCGCGCTTGGTCCCGAGGGCGGCCGCGTGGCCATGGATGGCCTGGGTCTGCCTTTCCC
GGAGCCGGGCTATCCGGCCGGTCCTCCGCTGATGTCTCCGCACATGGGCCCCCACTATCGGGACTGCCAG
GGACTGGGCGCTCCCGCGCTCGACGGCTACCCTCTGCCCACTCCGGACACATCCCCGCTGGATGGCGTGG
AGCAGGACCCGGCTTTCTTTGCAGCCCCGCTGCCAGGGGACTGCCCGGCGGCCGGCACCTACACTTACGC
TCCAGTCTCGGACTATGCAGTGTCCGTAGAGCCGCCCGCTGGCCCCATGCGAGTGGGGCCGGACCCCTCG
GGCCCTGCGATGCCGGGGATCCTGGCGCCCCCCAGCGCTCTGCACCTGTACTACGGCGCGATGGGCTCGC
CCGCCGCAAGTGCGGGGCGCGGTTTCCACGCGCAACCCCAGCAGCCGCTGCAACCGCAGGCACCGCCCCC
GCCACCGCAGCAGCAGCACCCAGCGCACGGCCCCGGGCAACCTTCGCCCCCTCCCGAGGCTCTGCCCTGC
CGGGATGGCACGGAATCCAACCAGCCCACTGAGCTCCTAGGGGAGGTGGACCGCACGGAATTTGAACAGT
ATCTGCCCTTTGTGTATAAGCCCGAGATGGGTCTTCCCTACCAGGGACACGACTGCGGAGTGAACCTCTC
AGACAGCCACGGAGCCATTTCCTCCGTGGTGTCCGACGCTAGCTCAGCGGTCTACTATTGCAACTACCCC
GACATTTGATAAATCGATAGATCCTAATCAACCTCTGGATTACAAAATTTGTGAAAGATTGACTGGTATT
CTTAACTATGTTGCTCCTTTTACGCTATGTGGATACGCTGCTTTAATGCCTTTGTATCATGCTATTGCTT
CCCGTATGGCTTTCATTTTCTCCTCCTTGTATAAATCCTGGTTGCTGTCTCTTTATGAGGAGTTGTGGCC
CGTTGTCAGGCAACGTGGCGTGGTGTGCACTGTGTTTGCTGACGCAACCCCCACTGGTTGGGGCATTGCC
ACCACCTGTCAGCTCCTTTCCGGGACTTTCGCTTTCCCCCTCCCTATTGCCACGGCGGAACTCATCGCCG
CCTGCCTTGCCCGCTGCTGGACAGGGGCTCGGCTGTTGGGCACTGACAATTCCGTGGTGTTGTCGGGGAA
ATCATCGTCCTTTCCTTGGCTGCTCGCCTGTGTTGCCACCTGGATTCTGCGCGGGACGTCCTTCTGCTAC
GTCCCTTCGGCCCTCAATCCAGCGGACCTTCCTTCCCGCGGCCTGCTGCCGGCTCTGCGGCCTCTTCCGC
GTCTTCGCCTTCGCCCTCAGACGAGTCGGATCTCCCTTTGGGCCGCCTCCCCGCCTGGTACCTTTAAGAC
CAATGACTTACAAGGCAGCTGTAGATCTTAGCCACTTTTTAAAAGAAAAGGGGGGACTGGAAGGGCTAAT
TCACTCCCAACGAAGACAAGATCACCTGCAGGACAGGCGCGCCCTGCTTTTTGCTTGTACTGGGTCTCTC
TGGTTAGACCAGATCTGAGCCTGGGAGCTCTCTGGCTAACTAGGGAACCCACTGCTTAAGCCTCAATAAA
GCTTGCCTTGAGTGCTTCAAGTAGTGTGTGCCCGTCTGTTGTGTGACTCTGGTAACTAGAGATCCCTCAG
ACCCTTTTAGTCAGTGTGGAAAATCTCTAGCACCCGGGCGATTAAGGAAAGGGCTAGATCATTCTTGAAG
ACGAAAGGGCCTCGTGATACGCCTATTTTTATAGGTTAATGTCATGATAATAATGGTTTCTTAGACGTCA
GGTGGCACTTTTCGGGGAAATGTGCGCGGAACCCCTATTTGTTTATTTTTCTAAATACATTCAAATATGT
ATCCGCTCATGAGACAATAACCCTGATAAATGCTTCAATAATATTGAAAAAGGAAGAGTATGAGTATTCA
ACATTTCCGTGTCGCCCTTATTCCCTTTTTTGCGGCATTTTGCCTTCCTGTTTTTGCTCACCCAGAAACG
CTGGTGAAAGTAAAAGATGCTGAAGATCAGTTGGGTGCACGAGTGGGTTACATCGAACTGGATCTCAACA
GCGGTAAGATCCTTGAGAGTTTTCGCCCCGAAGAACGTTTTCCAATGATGAGCACTTTTAAAGTTCTGCT
ATGTGGCGCGGTATTATCCCGTGTTGACGCCGGGCAAGAGCAACTCGGTCGCCGCATACACTATTCTCAG
AATGACTTGGTTGAGTACTCACCAGTCACAGAAAAGCATCTTACGGATGGCATGACAGTAAGAGAATTAT
GCAGTGCTGCCATAACCATGAGTGATAACACTGCGGCCAACTTACTTCTGACAACGATCGGAGGACCGAA
GGAGCTAACCGCTTTTTTGCACAACATGGGGGATCATGTAACTCGCCTTGATCGTTGGGAACCGGAGCTG
AATGAAGCCATACCAAACGACGAGCGTGACACCACGATGCCTGTAGCAATGGCAACAACGTTGCGCAAAC
TATTAACTGGCGAACTACTTACTCTAGCTTCCCGGCAACAATTAATAGACTGGATGGAGGCGGATAAAGT
TGCAGGACCACTTCTGCGCTCGGCCCTTCCGGCTGGCTGGTTTATTGCTGATAAATCTGGAGCCGGTGAG
CGTGGGTCTCGCGGTATCATTGCAGCACTGGGGCCAGATGGTAAGCCCTCCCGTATCGTAGTTATCTACA
CGACGGGGAGTCAGGCAACTATGGATGAACGAAATAGACAGATCGCTGAGATAGGTGCCTCACTGATTAA
GCATTGGTAACTGTCAGACCAAGTTTACTCATATATACTTTAGATTGATTTAAAACTTCATTTTTAATTT
AAAAGGATCTAGGTGAAGATCCTTTTTGATAATCTCATGACCAAAATCCCTTAACGTGAGTTTTCGTTCC
ACTGAGCGTCAGACCCCGTAGAAAAGATCAAAGGATCTTCTTGAGATCCTTTTTTTCTGCGCGTAATCTG
CTGCTTGCAAACAAAAAAACCACCGCTACCAGCGGTGGTTTGTTTGCCGGATCAAGAGCTACCAACTCTT
TTTCCGAAGGTAACTGGCTTCAGCAGAGCGCAGATACCAAATACTGTTCTTCTAGTGTAGCCGTAGTTAG
GCCACCACTTCAAGAACTCTGTAGCACCGCCTACATACCTCGCTCTGCTAATCCTGTTACCAGTGGCTGC
TGCCAGTGGCGATAAGTCGTGTCTTACCGGGTTGGACTCAAGACGATAGTTACCGGATAAGGCGCAGCGG
TCGGGCTGAACGGGGGGTTCGTGCACACAGCCCAGCTTGGAGCGAACGACCTACACCGAACTGAGATACC
TACAGCGTGAGCTATGAGAAAGCGCCACGCTTCCCGAAGGGAGAAAGGCGGACAGGTATCCGGTAAGCGG
CAGGGTCGGAACAGGAGAGCGCACGAGGGAGCTTCCAGGGGGAAACGCCTGGTATCTTTATAGTCCTGTC
GGGTTTCGCCACCTCTGACTTGAGCGTCGATTTTTGTGATGCTCGTCAGGGGGGCGGAGCCTATGGAAAA
ACGCCAGCAACGCGGCCTTTTTACGGTTCCTGGCCTTTTGCTGGCCTTTTGCTCACATGTTCTTTCCTGC
GTTATCCCCTGATTCTGTGGATAACCGTATTACCGCCTTTGAGTGAGCTGATACCGCTCGCCGCAGCCGA
ACGACCGAGCGCAGCGAGTCAGTGAGCGAGGAAGCGGAAGAGCGCCCAATACGCAAACCGCCTCTCCCCG
CGCGTTGGCCGATTCATTAATGCAGCAAGCTCATGGCTGACTAATTTTTTTTATTTATGCAGAGGCCGAG
GCCGCCTCGGCCTCTGAGCTATTCCAGAAGTAGTGAGGAGGCTTTTTTGGAGGCCTAGGCTTTTGCAAAA
AGCTCCCCGTGGCACGACAGGTTTCCCGACTGGAAAGCGGGCAGTGAGCGCAACGCAATTAATGTGAGTT
AGCTCACTCATTAGGCACCCCAGGCTTTACACTTTATGCTTCCGGCTCGTATGTTGTGTGGAATTGTGAG
CGGATAACAATTTCACACAGGAAACAGCTATGACATGATTACGAATTTCACAAATAAAGCATTTTTTTCA
CTGCATTCTAGTTGTGGTTTGTCCAAACTCATCAATGTATCTTATCATGTCTGGATCAACTGGATAACTC
AAGCTAACCAAAATCATCCCAAACTTCCCACCCCATACCCTATTACCACTGCCAATTACCTGTGGTTTCA
TTTACTCTAAACCTGTGATTCCTCTGAATTATTTTCATTTTAAAGAAATTGTATTTGTTAAATATGTACT
ACAAACTTAGTAGT
Features (pLannotate 1.2.2; 28 found; start..end, strand, type, name):
    377..634     +  LTR            5' LTR (truncated): truncated 5' long terminal repeat (LTR) from HIV-1
    681..806     +  misc_feature   HIV-1 Ψ: packaging signal of human immunodeficiency virus type 1
    790..1128    +  CDS            HIV-1 gag (fragment): gag protein from human immunodeficiency virus 1; gag
   1303..1536    +  misc_feature   RRE: The Rev response element (RRE) of HIV-1 allows for Rev-dependent mRNA export from the nucleus to the cytoplasm.
   1913..2013    +  CDS            Rev (fragment): human immunodeficiency virus 1 (HIV-1) Rev protein; rev; enhances nuclear export of unspliced and incompletely spliced viral mRNAs
   2058..2175    +  misc_feature   cPPT/CTS: central polypurine tract and central termination sequence of HIV-1
   2217..2237    -  promoter       SV40 promoter (fragment): SV40 enhancer and early promoter
   2251..2521    +  protein_bind   tetracycline response element: contains seven copies of the tetracycline operator tetO tetracycline repressor TetR
   2532..2549    +  misc_feature   MCS (fragment): pUC18/19 multiple cloning site
   2549..2616    +  promoter       tight TRE promoter (fragment): Tet-responsive promoter PTight, consisting of seven tet operator sequences followed by the minimal CMV promoter
   2685..3740    +  CDS            Pou5f1: PO5F1_MOUSE - Also known as Oct-3, Oct-4, Otf-3, Otf3. Experimental evidence at protein level: Swiss-Prot protein existence level 1. Transcription factor that binds to the octamer motif (5'- ATTTGCAT-3') (PubMed:1972777, PubMed:1690859, PubMed:1967980, PubMed:17525163, PubMed:23376973). Forms a trimeric complex with SOX2 or SOX15 on DNA and controls the expression of a number of genes involved in embryonic development such as YES1, FGF4, UTF1 and ZFP206 (PubMed:15863505, PubMed:17097055, PubMed:17496161, PubMed:19740739). Critical for early embryogenesis and for embryonic stem cell pluripotenc
   3813..5234    +  CDS            Klf4: KLF4_MOUSE - Also known as Ezf, Gklf, Zie. Experimental evidence at protein level: Swiss-Prot protein existence level 1. Transcription factor; can act both as activator and as repressor. Binds the 5'-CACCC-3' core sequence. Binds to the promoter region of its own gene and can activate its own transcription. Regulates the expression of key transcription factors during embryonic development. Plays an important role in maintaining embryonic stem cells, and in preventing their differentiation. Required for establishing the barrier function of the skin and for postnatal maturation and maintenance o
   5346..5808    +  misc_feature   IRES: internal ribosome entry site (IRES) of the encephalomyocarditis virus (EMCV)
   5918..7006    +  CDS            Sox17 (fragment): SOX17_MOUSE - Also known as Sox-17. Experimental evidence at protein level: Swiss-Prot protein existence level 1. [Isoform 2]: Has no DNA-binding activity, and does not function as transcriptional activator. From Mus musculus (Mouse).
   7026..7614    +  misc_feature   WPRE: woodchuck hepatitis virus posttranscriptional regulatory element
   7609..7719    +  CDS            nef (fragment): NEF_SIVS4 - Experimental evidence at protein level: Swiss-Prot protein existence level 1. Interferes with TCR signaling from the cell membrane. Interacts with CD247/TCRZ (TCR zeta chain) and exert potent down- regulation of cell surface TCR/CD3 complexes. From Simian immunodeficiency virus (isolate F236/smH4) (SIV-sm) (Simian immunodeficiency virus sooty mangabey monkey).
   7762..7942    +  LTR            5' LTR (truncated): truncated 5' long terminal repeat (LTR) from HIV-1
   8075..8179    +  promoter       AmpR promoter: bla
   8180..9040    +  CDS            AmpR: β-lactamase; bla; confers resistance to ampicillin, carbenicillin, and related antibiotics
   9211..9799    +  rep_origin     ori: high-copy-number ColE1/pMB1/pBR322/pUC origin of replication
   9982..10036   +  CDS            lacI (fragment): lac repressor; lacI; The lac repressor binds to the lac operator to inhibit transcription in E. coli. This inhibition can be relieved by adding lactose or isopropyl-β-D-thiogalactopyranoside (IPTG).
  10042..10135   +  rep_origin     SV40 ori (fragment): SV40 origin of replication
  10160..10197   +  CDS            lacI (fragment): lac repressor; lacI; The lac repressor binds to the lac operator to inhibit transcription in E. coli. This inhibition can be relieved by adding lactose or isopropyl-β-D-thiogalactopyranoside (IPTG).
  10210..10231   +  protein_bind   CAP binding site: CAP binding activates transcription in the presence of cAMP. E. coli catabolite activator protein
  10246..10276   +  promoter       lac promoter: promoter for the E. coli lac operon
  10284..10300   +  protein_bind   lac operator: The lac repressor binds to the lac operator to inhibit transcription in E. coli. This inhibition can be relieved by adding lactose or isopropyl-β-D-thiogalactopyranoside (IPTG). lac repressor encoded by lacI
  10334..10417   +  polyA_signal   SV40 poly(A) signal (fragment): SV40 polyadenylation signal
  10584..329     +  CDS            nef (fragment) (across the origin): NEF_HV1BR - Experimental evidence at protein level: Swiss-Prot protein existence level 1. Extracellular Nef protein targets CD4(+) T-lymphocytes for apoptosis by interacting with CXCR4 surface receptors (PubMed:14990729). From Human immunodeficiency virus type 1 group M subtype B (isolate BRU/LAI) (HIV-1).
