[The description below was written by a language model from this plasmid's Addgene catalogue record and pLannotate feature annotations shown in this document.]
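Description:
pHAGE2-TetOminiCMV-Oct4-P2A-Klf4-IRES-Sox2-17 is a 10.6 kb HIV-1-based lentiviral transfer plasmid built on the pHAGE2 backbone and designed for doxycycline-inducible delivery of three mouse reprogramming factors (the depositor's "tetO-OKS*" cassette). In bacteria it is maintained through a high-copy ColE1/pUC-type origin and selected with ampicillin via the β-lactamase gene; a recombination-limiting strain is the recorded host, as is usual for LTR-containing plasmids. The viral portion carries truncated HIV-1 LTRs flanking the Ψ packaging signal with a partial gag sequence, the Rev response element for Rev-dependent export of the genomic RNA, the cPPT/CTS element, and a WPRE downstream of the payload to enhance transcript expression. No mammalian selection marker or fluorescent reporter is annotated.

The payload is a single polycistronic transcript driven by a tetracycline response element with seven tetO repeats fused to a minimal CMV promoter, so expression requires a tetracycline-controlled transactivator, which this plasmid does not encode, plus doxycycline. Oct4 (Pou5f1) and Klf4 are joined by a P2A self-cleaving peptide and translated as one open reading frame that yields two proteins, while an EMCV IRES initiates independent translation of the third factor, Sox2-17. This is the chimeric "super-Sox"; the automated annotation recognises much of its coding region as a Sox17 fragment, consistent with a Sox2/Sox17 hybrid, though the exact composition of the chimera is not stated in the record. The insert was cloned between NotI and ClaI, with an extra NotI site noted inside Sox2-17. The vector is intended for inducing pluripotency in somatic cells, with the engineered Sox factor taking the place of wild-type Sox2.
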