Addgene plasmid #210020: pHAGE2-TetOminiCMV-Oct4-P2A-Klf4-IRES-Sox2-17
Purpose: tetO-OKS* (Dox-inducible reprogramming lentiviral vector expressing mouse Oct4 + Klf4 + super-Sox)
Depositing lab: Hans Schöler. Depositing organization: Max Planck Institute for Molecular Biomedicine. Publication: Highly cooperative chimeric super-SOX induces naive pluripotency across species. MacCarthy CM, Wu G, Malik V, Menuchin-Lasowski Y, Velychko T, Keshet G, Fan R, Bedzhov I, Church GM, Jauch R, Cojocaru V, Scholer HR, Velychko S. Cell Stem Cell. 2024 Jan 4;31(1):127-147.e9. doi: 10.1016/j.stem.2023.11.010. Epub 2023 Dec 22. PubMed 38141611.
Backbone
  Vector backbone: pHAGE2
  Backbone size w/o insert (bp): 6247
  Total vector size (bp): 10584
  Vector type: Mammalian Expression, Lentiviral
Growth in bacteria
  Bacterial resistance: Ampicillin, 100 μg/mL
  Growth temperature: 37°C
  Growth strain: NEB Stable
  Copy number: High Copy
Gene/Insert
  Gene/Insert name: Oct4-p2a-Klf4-IRES-Sox2-17 (alt names: Pou5f1; super-Sox; Klf4)
  Species: M. musculus (mouse)
  Insert size (bp): 4337
  Entrez Gene: Klf4 (a.k.a. EZF, Gklf, Zie); Pou5f1 (a.k.a. NF-A3, Oct-3, Oct-3/4, Oct-4, Oct3, Oct3/4, Oct4, Otf-3, Otf-4, Otf3, Otf3-rs7, Otf3g, Otf4); Sox2 (a.k.a. Sox-2, lcc, ysb)
  Promoter: TetO-mini-CMV
  Cloning method: Restriction Enzyme; 5′ cloning site NotI (additional NotI site is present in Sox2-17 sequence) (not destroyed); 3′ cloning site ClaI (not destroyed)
  Sequencing primers: 5′ na; 3′ na
Terms and licenses: Academic/Nonprofit Terms; Industry Terms: Not Available to Industry
Depositor comments: Please visit https://www.biorxiv.org/content/10.1101/2022.09.23.509242v1 for BioRxiv preprint
How to cite: pHAGE2-TetOminiCMV-Oct4-P2A-Klf4-IRES-Sox2-17 was a gift from Hans Schöler (Addgene plasmid # 210020 ; http://n2t.net/addgene:210020 ; RRID:Addgene_210020)
